LOCUS       Exported 6199 bp ds-DNA circular SYN 13-MAY-2021
DEFINITION  Yeast expression plasmid for SARS-CoV-2 ORF7a protein.
ACCESSION   .
VERSION     .
KEYWORDS    pGBW-m4046365
SOURCE      synthetic DNA construct
  ORGANISM  synthetic DNA construct
REFERENCE   1 (bases 1 to 6199)
  TITLE     SARS-CoV-2 protein Yeast expression constructs, tagged, for protein
            expression and/or purification
REFERENCE   2 (bases 1 to 6199)
  AUTHORS   .
  TITLE     Direct Submission
  JOURNAL   Exported May 13, 2021 from SnapGene Server 1.1.58
            http://www.snapgene.com
FEATURES             Location/Qualifiers
     source          1..6199
                     /organism="synthetic DNA construct"
                     /mol_type="other DNA"
     promoter        10..417
                     /gene="S. cerevisiae TEF1"
                     /label=TEF1 promoter
                     /note="promoter for EF-1-alpha"
     CDS             794..811
                     /codon_start=1
                     /product="thrombin recognition and cleavage site"
                     /label=thrombin site
                     /translation="LVPRGS"
     primer_bind     complement(1954..1972)
                     /label=CYC1
                     /note="CYC1 transcription termination signal, reverse
                     primer"
     CDS             2323..3126
                     /codon_start=1
                     /gene="S. cerevisiae URA3"
                     /product="orotidine-5'-phosphate decarboxylase, required
                     for uracil biosynthesis"
                     /label=URA3
                     /note="yeast auxotrophic marker, counterselectable with
                     5-fluoroorotic acid (5-FOA)"
                     /translation="MSKATYKERAATHPSPVAAKLFNIMHEKQTNLCASLDVRTTKELL
                     ELVEALGPKICLLKTHVDILTDFSMEGTVKPLKALSAKYNFLLFEDRKFADIGNTVKLQ
                     YSAGVYRIAEWADITNAHGVVGPGIVSGLKQAAEEVTKEPRGLLMLAELSCKGSLSTGE
                     YTKGTVDIAKSDKDFVIGFIAQRDMGGRDEGYDWLIMTPGVGLDDKGDALGQQYRTVDD
                     VVSTGSDIIIVGRGLFAKGRDAKVEGERYRKAGWEAYLRRCGQQN"
     rep_origin      3209..4191
                     /label=2u ori
                     /note="yeast 2u plasmid origin of replication"
     terminator      4269..4298
                     /label=T3Te terminator
                     /note="phage T3 early transcription terminator"
     rep_origin      4320..4907
                     /direction=RIGHT
                     /label=ori
                     /note="high-copy-number ColE1/pMB1/pBR322/pUC origin of
                     replication"
     terminator      4919..4946
                     /label=T7Te terminator
                     /note="phage T7 early transcription terminator"
     CDS             complement(4970..5161)
                     /codon_start=1
                     /gene="rop"
                     /product="Rop protein, which maintains plasmids at low copy
                     number"
                     /label=rop
                     /translation="MTKQEKTALNMARFIRSQTLTLLEKLNELDADEQADICESLHDHA
                     DELYRSCLARFGDDGENL"
     CDS             complement(5162..6022)
                     /codon_start=1
                     /gene="bla"
                     /product="beta-lactamase"
                     /label=AmpR
                     /note="confers resistance to ampicillin, carbenicillin, and
                     related antibiotics"
                     /translation="MSIQHFRVALIPFFAAFCLPVFAHPETLVKVKDAEDQLGARVGYI
                     ELDLNSGKILESLRPEERFPMMSTFKVLLCGAVLSRIDAGQEQLGRRIHYSQNDLVEYS
                     PVTEKHLTDGMTVRELCSAAITMSDNTAANLLLATIGGPKELTAFLHNMGDHVTRLDRW
                     EPELNEAIPNDERDTTMPVAMATTLRKLLTGELLTLASRQQLIDWMEADKVAGSLLRSA
                     LPAGWFIADKSGAGERGSRGIIAALGPDGKPSRIVVIYTTGSQATMDERNRQIAEIGAS
                     LIKHW"
     primer_bind     5785..5804
                     /label=Amp-R
                     /note="Ampicillin resistance gene, reverse primer"
     promoter        complement(6023..6125)
                     /label=cat promoter
                     /note="promoter of the E. coli cat gene encoding
                     chloramphenicol acetyltransferase"
     terminator      6126..6157
                     /label=tonB terminator
                     /note="bidirectional E. coli tonB-P14 transcription
                     terminator"
ORIGIN
        1 gcggccgccc cacacaccat agcttcaaaa tgtttctact ccttttttac tcttccagat
       61 tttctcggac tccgcgcatc gccgtaccac ttcaaaacac ccaagcacag catactaaat
      121 ttcccctctt tcttcctcta gggtgtcgtt aattacccgt actaaaggtt tggaaaagaa
      181 aaaagagacc gcctcgtttc tttttcttcg tcgaaaaagg caataaaaat ttttatcacg
      241 tttctttttc ttgaaaattt ttttttttga tttttttctc tttcgatgac ctcccattga
      301 tatttaagtt aataaacggt cttcaatttc tcaagtttca gtttcatttt tcttgttcta
      361 ttacaacttt ttttacttct tgctcattag aaagaaagca tagcaatcta atctaagttt
      421 taattacaaa atgaaaatta tcctattctt agcattgata accctggcta cgtgtgagct
      481 ttatcactac caggaatgcg ttagggggac aactgtcttg ttgaaggaac cttgttcatc
      541 tggaacttac gaaggcaatt cgccatttca tccattggct gataacaagt tcgccttaac
      601 ctgttttagt actcaattcg ctttcgcttg tcccgacggt gtgaaacacg tttatcaatt
      661 gagagcgaga tccgtaagcc caaagttatt tatccgtcaa gaagaagttc aagagttgta
      721 ctccccaatt tttctaattg tcgccgctat cgttttcatt accttgtgtt tcacactgaa
      781 gcgaaagact gaactcgtgc cgagaggttc taaaatcgag gaaggtaagc tagtcatttg
      841 gataaatgga gataagggtt acaacggttt ggcagaagta ggcaagaaat ttgaaaagga
      901 cacaggtatc aaggtgacgg ttgaacatcc agacaagtta gaagaaaaat tccctcaagt
      961 tgctgctact ggtgatggtc ccgacattat tttctgggcc cacgatcgtt ttggtggata
     1021 tgctcagtca ggtttgctgg ctgagatcac cccagacaag gccttccaag ataaattgta
     1081 cccattcact tgggatgctg tcagatacaa cggtaagctt atagcatatc caattgctgt
     1141 tgaagcctta tcgttgatct acaataagga cttgttacct aacccaccaa agacatggga
     1201 agaaattcca gctttggata aagagctaaa ggccaaggga aaaagcgctt tgatgtttaa
     1261 cttacaagaa ccttatttca cctggccatt aatcgctgct gacggtggtt acgcatttaa
     1321 atacgaaaac ggtaagtatg acattaagga tgtcggcgtt gataatgctg gtgcaaaggc
     1381 tggtttgacc ttcttggttg atttaataaa gaataaacac atgaacgctg acactgacta
     1441 ctctatcgcc gaagccgctt tcaacaaggg tgaaactgct atgaccataa atggtccatg
     1501 ggcctggagt aacattgata cttctaaagt aaactatggt gtcactgttt tgcctacatt
     1561 caaaggccaa ccatccaagc cctttgtcgg tgttctatcc gctggcatca atgctgcttc
     1621 tccaaacaag gagctagcta aagaattttt ggaaaattac ttgttaactg acgaaggttt
     1681 ggaggccgtt aacaaggaca agccattggg tgctgtcgct ttgaaatctt acgaagaaga
     1741 attggctaag gatcccagaa ttgccgctac catggagaac gcccaaaagg gtgaaattat
     1801 gccaaacatc ccacaaatgt cagccttctg gtacgcagtt aggactgccg tgattaatgc
     1861 tgcttccggt agacaaaccg tcgacgaagc attaaaagat gctcaaacgt aaacaggccc
     1921 cttttccttt gtcgatatca tgtaattagt tatgtcacgc ttacattcac gccctcctcc
     1981 cacatccgct ctaaccgaaa aggaaggagt tagacaacct gaagtctagg tccctattta
     2041 ttttttttaa tagttatgtt agtattaaga acgttattta tatttcaaat ttttcttttt
     2101 tttctgtaca aagcggccgc cgaaccacta gtgcactgca gtacacggtt tccttgaaat
     2161 ttttttgatt cggtaatctc cgaacagaag gaagaacgaa ggaaggagca cagacttaga
     2221 ttggtatata tacgcatatg tagtgttgaa gaaacatgaa attgcccagt attcttaacc
     2281 caactgcaca gaacaaaaac gtgcaggaaa cgaagataaa tcatgtcgaa agctacatat
     2341 aaggaacgtg ctgctactca tcctagtcct gttgctgcca agctatttaa tatcatgcac
     2401 gaaaagcaaa caaacttgtg tgcttcattg gatgttcgta ccaccaagga attactggag
     2461 ttagttgaag cattaggtcc caaaatttgt ttactaaaaa cacatgtgga tatcttgact
     2521 gatttttcca tggagggcac agttaagccg ctaaaggcat tatccgccaa gtacaatttt
     2581 ttactcttcg aggacagaaa atttgctgac attggtaata cagtcaaatt gcagtactct
     2641 gcgggtgtat acagaatagc agaatgggca gacattacga atgcacacgg tgtggtgggc
     2701 ccaggtattg ttagcggttt gaagcaggcg gcagaagaag taacaaagga acctagaggc
     2761 cttttgatgt tagcagaatt gtcatgcaag ggctccctat ctactggaga atatactaag
     2821 ggtactgttg acattgcgaa gagcgacaaa gattttgtta tcggctttat tgctcaaaga
     2881 gacatgggtg gaagagatga aggttacgat tggttgatta tgacacccgg tgtgggttta
     2941 gatgacaagg gagatgcatt gggtcaacag tatagaaccg tggatgatgt ggtttctaca
     3001 ggatctgaca ttattattgt tggaagagga ctatttgcaa agggaaggga tgctaaggta
     3061 gagggtgaac gttacagaaa agcaggctgg gaagcatatt tgagaagatg cggccagcaa
     3121 aactaaaaaa ctgtattata agtaaatgca tgtatactaa actcacaaat tagagcttca
     3181 atttaattat atcagttatt acccgagtaa cgaagcatct gtgcttcatt ttgtagaaca
     3241 aaaatgcaac gcgagagcgc taatttttca aacaaagaat ctgagctgca tttttacaga
     3301 acagaaatgc aacgcgaaag cgctatttta ccaacgaaga atctgtgctt catttttgta
     3361 aaacaaaaat gcaacgcgag agcgctaatt tttcaaacaa agaatctgag ctgcattttt
     3421 acagaacaga aatgcaacgc gagagcgcta ttttaccaac aaagaatcta tacttctttt
     3481 ttgttctaca aaaatgcatc ccgagagcgc tatttttcta acaaagcatc ttagattact
     3541 ttttttctcc tttgtgcgct ctataatgca gtctcttgat aactttttgc actgtaggtc
     3601 cgttaaggtt agaagaaggc tactttggtg tctattttct cttccataaa aaaagcctga
     3661 ctccacttcc cgcgtttact gattactagc gaagctgcgg gtgcattttt tcaagataaa
     3721 ggcatccccg attatattct ataccgatgt ggattgcgca tactttgtga acagaaagtg
     3781 atagcgttga tgattcttca ttggtcagaa aattatgaac ggtttcttct attttgtctc
     3841 tatatactac gtataggaaa tgtttacatt ttcgtattgt tttcgattca ctctatgaat
     3901 agttcttact acaatttttt tgtctaaaga gtaatactag agataaacat aaaaaatgta
     3961 gaggtcgagt ttagatgcaa gttcaaggag cgaaaggtgg atgggtaggt tatataggga
     4021 tatagcacag agatatatag caaagagata cttttgagca atgtttgtgg aagcggtatt
     4081 cgcaatattt tagtagctcg ttacagtccg gtgcgttttt ggttttttga aagtgcgtca
     4141 tcagagcgct tttggttttc aaaagcgctc tgaagttcct atactttcta gctagagaat
     4201 aggaacttcc cgagcggccg cgtgttacaa gcttgactcc agcgtaactg gactgcaatc
     4261 aactcactgg ctcaccttca cgggtgggcc tttcttcggt agaaaatcaa aggatcttct
     4321 tgagatcctt tttttctgcg cgtaatctgc tgcttgcaaa caaaaaaacc accgctacca
     4381 gcggtggttt gtttgccgga tcaagagcta ccaactcttt ttccgaggta actggcttca
     4441 gcagagcgca gataccaaat actgttcttc tagtgtagcc gtagttaggc caccacttca
     4501 agaactctgt agcaccgcct acatacctcg ctctgctaat cctgttacca gtggctgctg
     4561 ccagtggcga taagtcgtgt cttaccgggt tggactcaag acgatagtta ccggataagg
     4621 cgcagcggtc gggctgaacg gggggttcgt gcacacagcc cagcttggag cgaacgacct
     4681 acaccgaact gagataccta cagcgtgagc tatgagaaag cgccacgctt cccgaaggga
     4741 gaaaggcgga caggtatccg gtaagcggca gggtcggaac aggagagcgc acgagggagc
     4801 ttccaggggt aaacgcctgg tatctttata gtcctgtcgg gtttcgccac ctctgacttg
     4861 agcatcgatt tttgtgatgc tcgtcagggg ggcggagcct atggaaaaac gccagcaacg
     4921 cagaaaggcc cacccgaagg tgagccaggt gattacattt gggccctcat cagaggtttt
     4981 caccgtcatc accgaaacgc gcgaggcagc tgcggtaaag ctcatcagcg tggtcgtgaa
     5041 gcgattcaca gatgtctgcc tgttcatccg cgtccagctc gttgagtttc tccagaagcg
     5101 ttaatgtctg gcttctgata aagcgggcca tgttaagggc ggttttttcc tgtttggtca
     5161 cttaccaatg cttaatcagt gaggcaccta tctcagcgat ctgtctattt cgttcatcca
     5221 tagttgcctg actccccgtc gtgtagataa ctacgatgcg ggagggctta ccatctggcc
     5281 ccagtgctgc aatgataccg cgagacccac gctcaccggc tccagattta tcagcaataa
     5341 accagccagc cgggagggcc gagcgcagaa gtgatcctgc aactttatcc gcctccatcc
     5401 agtctattaa ttgttgccgg gaagctagag taagtagttc gccagttaat agtttgcgca
     5461 acgttgttgc cattgctaca ggcatcgtgg tgtcacgctc gtcgtttggt atggcttcat
     5521 tcagctccgg ttcccaacga tcaaggcgag ttacatgatc ccccatgttg tgcaaaaaag
     5581 cggttagctc cttcggtcct ccgatcgttg ccagaagtaa gttggccgca gtgttatcac
     5641 tcatggttat ggcagcactg cataattctc ttactgtcat gccatccgtg agatgctttt
     5701 ctgtgactgg tgagtactca accaagtcat tctgagaata gtgtatgcgg cgaccgagtt
     5761 gctcttgccc ggcgtcaata cgggataata ccgcgccaca tagcagaact ttaaaagtgc
     5821 tcatcattgg aaaacgttct tcggggcgta aactctcaag gatcttaccg ctgttgagat
     5881 ccagttcgat gtaacccact cgtgcaccca actgatcttc agcatctttt actttcacca
     5941 gcgtttctgg gtgagcaaaa acaggaaggc aaaatgccgc aaaaaaggga ataagggcga
     6001 cacggaaatg ttgaatactc attttagctt ccttagctcc tgaaaatctc gataactcaa
     6061 aaaatacgcc cggtagtgat cttatttcat tatggtgaaa gttggaacct cttacgtgcc
     6121 gatcaagtca aaagcctccg gtcggaggct tttgactttc tgctatggag gtcaggtatg
     6181 atttaaatgg tcagttaga
//
