[The description below was written by a language model from this plasmid's Addgene catalogue record and the feature table of its GenBank file.]
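Description:
pGBW-m4046365 is a yeast episomal expression plasmid, 6,199 bp in the held sequence record, built to produce the SARS-CoV-2 ORF7a protein in Saccharomyces cerevisiae. It is an E. coli–yeast shuttle vector. In bacteria it replicates from a ColE1/pUC-type origin and is selected with ampicillin through a beta-lactamase gene that is annotated as driven by the cat promoter. In yeast it is maintained at multiple copies by the 2µ origin and selected by URA3 complementation of uracil auxotrophy, a marker that can also be counterselected with 5-FOA. The feature table also annotates a rop coding sequence next to AmpR, although the catalogue lists the plasmid as high copy. Short phage T3 and T7 early terminators and a tonB terminator flank the bacterial modules, presumably to insulate them from read-through transcription.

The payload is a wild-type ORF7a coding sequence of about 359 bp, made by gene synthesis, placed downstream of the constitutive TEF1 (EF-1-alpha) promoter. According to the catalogue, the backbone supplies a C-terminal maltose-binding protein tag joined through a thrombin cleavage site. The feature table annotates the thrombin site immediately after the region where the insert would lie, but neither ORF7a nor MBP is annotated as a feature. A CYC1 terminator primer site further downstream indicates that the CYC1 termination signal ends the transcript. The catalogue's Entrez Gene field points to ORF1ab, which does not match the stated ORF7a insert. The plasmid belongs to a set of tagged SARS-CoV-2 yeast constructs intended for protein expression and/or purification, where MBP allows affinity capture and thrombin digestion can release ORF7a from the tag.
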