Addgene plasmid #153867: pGBW-m4046365
Purpose: Yeast expression plasmid for SARS-CoV-2 ORF7a protein
Depositing lab: Ginkgo Bioworks & Benjie Chen. Depositing organization: Ginkgo Bioworks.
Backbone
  Vector backbone: AmpR; 2u URA3
  Backbone size w/o insert (bp): 4078
  Vector type: Yeast Expression
  Selectable markers: URA3
Growth in bacteria
  Bacterial resistance: Ampicillin, 100 μg/mL
  Growth temperature: 37°C
  Growth strain: DH5alpha
  Copy number: High Copy
Gene/Insert
  Gene/Insert name: SARS-CoV-2 ORF7a protein
  Species: Severe acute respiratory syndrome coronavirus 2
  Insert size (bp): 359
  Mutation: wt
  Entrez Gene: ORF1ab (a.k.a. GU280_gp01)
  Promoter: pTEF1
  Tag / fusion protein: Cleavable thrombin;MBP (C terminal on backbone)
  Cloning method: Unknown
Resource information
  A portion of this plasmid was derived from a plasmid made by: GinkgoBioworks
Depositor comments: NCBI reference sequence: YP_009724395.1. Created by gene synthesis with Not1 site.
How to cite: pGBW-m4046365 was a gift from Ginkgo Bioworks & Benjie Chen (Addgene plasmid # 153867 ; http://n2t.net/addgene:153867 ; RRID:Addgene_153867)
